Addgene plasmid #183741: Ki67 (8 repeats+LR)-mNeonGreen-IRESpuro2
Purpose: Expresses Ki67 (8 repeats+LR)-mNeonGreen
Depositing lab: Daniel Gerlich. Depositing organization: Institut fuer Molekulare Biotechnologie (IMBA). Publication: Ki-67 acts as a biological surfactant to disperse mitotic chromosomes. Cuylen S, Blaukopf C, Politi AZ, Muller-Reichert T, Neumann B, Poser I, Ellenberg J, Hyman AA, Gerlich DW. Nature. 2016 Jun 29;535(7611):308-12. doi: 10.1038/nature18610. PubMed 27362226.
Backbone
  Vector backbone: pIRESpuro2
  Backbone size w/o insert (bp): 5810
  Total vector size (bp): 9669
  Vector type: Mammalian Expression, Bacterial Expression
  Selectable markers: Puromycin
Growth in bacteria
  Bacterial resistance: Ampicillin, 100 μg/mL
  Growth temperature: 37°C
  Growth strain: DH5alpha
  Copy number: Unknown
Gene/Insert
  Gene/Insert name: MKI67 LR domain + 8 Ki-67 repeats
  Species: H. sapiens (human)
  Insert size (bp): 3859
  Mutation: MKI67 LR domain + 8 Ki-67 repeats
  Entrez Gene: MKI67 (a.k.a. KIA, MIB-, MIB-1, PPP1R105)
  Promoter: CMV
  Tag / fusion protein: mNeonGreen (C terminal on backbone)
  Cloning method: Restriction Enzyme; 5′ cloning site BstBI (not destroyed); 3′ cloning site BamHI (not destroyed)
  Sequencing primers: 5′ CAGAGCTGGTTTAGTGAACC; 3′ ATTCCAGCACACTGGATCA
Terms and licenses: Academic/Nonprofit Terms; Industry Terms: Not Available to Industry
How to cite: Ki67 (8 repeats+LR)-mNeonGreen-IRESpuro2 was a gift from Daniel Gerlich (Addgene plasmid # 183741 ; http://n2t.net/addgene:183741 ; RRID:Addgene_183741)
