[The description below was written by a language model from this plasmid's Addgene catalogue record and pLannotate feature annotations shown in this document.]
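Description:
Ki67 (8 repeats+LR)-mNeonGreen-IRESpuro2 is a mammalian expression plasmid built on the pIRESpuro2 backbone, about 9.7 kb in total. It is propagated in E. coli through a high-copy ColE1/pUC-type origin and an ampicillin resistance gene (β-lactamase under its own promoter). Small remnants of lac regulatory elements, a pBR322 bom fragment and short SV40 fragments are also annotated in the backbone but do not appear to have a designed role.

The payload is a truncated human MKI67 coding sequence of roughly 3.9 kb comprising eight of the Ki-67 repeats together with the LR domain. It was inserted between BstBI and BamHI sites and fused in frame at its C terminus to mNeonGreen, a bright monomeric yellow-green fluorescent protein. Transcription is driven by the CMV immediate-early enhancer and promoter. Downstream of the fusion lie a chimeric intron, an EMCV IRES and the puromycin N-acetyltransferase gene, followed by the bovine growth hormone polyadenylation signal. The fusion protein and the resistance marker are therefore translated from a single bicistronic transcript. As a result, puromycin selection enriches for cells that also express the Ki-67 fragment, which is useful for making stable lines.

The construct expresses a fluorescently tagged Ki-67 truncation in mammalian cells. Ki-67 coats the surface of mitotic chromosomes and keeps them dispersed by acting as a charged, surfactant-like barrier. A variant with a reduced repeat number fits experiments on how individual regions of the protein contribute to chromosome localisation and dispersal, although the record gives only expression of the fusion as its purpose.
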