Features (pLannotate 1.2.2; 20 found; start..end, strand, type, name):
    307..510     +  promoter       CMV promoter: human cytomegalovirus (CMV) immediate early promoter
    533..573     +  misc_feature   MCS (fragment): multiple cloning site
    574..4431    +  CDS            MKI67 (fragment): KI67_HUMAN - Experimental evidence at protein level: Swiss-Prot protein existence level 1. Required to maintain individual mitotic chromosomes dispersed in the cytoplasm following nuclear envelope disassembly (PubMed:27362226). Associates with the surface of the mitotic chromosome, the perichromosomal layer, and covers a substantial fraction of the chromosome surface (PubMed:27362226). Prevents chromosomes from collapsing into a single chromatin mass by forming a steric and electrostatic charge barrier: the protein has a high net electrical charge and acts as a surfactant, dispersing chromosom
   4441..5151    +  CDS            mNeonGreen: bright monomeric yellow-green fluorescent protein derived from LanYFP (Shaner et al., 2013)
   5220..5449    +  intron         chimeric intron: chimera between introns from adenovirus and immunoglobulin heavy chain genes
   5632..6094    +  misc_feature   IRES: internal ribosome entry site (IRES) of the encephalomyocarditis virus (EMCV)
   6127..6726    +  CDS            PuroR: puromycin N-acetyltransferase; pac from Streptomyces alboniger; confers resistance to puromycin
   6776..6841    +  CDS            dmpM (fragment): DMPM_STRAD - Protein inferred from homology: Swiss-Prot protein existence level 3. From Streptomyces alboniger.
   6868..7092    +  polyA_signal   bGH poly(A) signal: bovine growth hormone polyadenylation signal
   7096..7117    +  promoter       SV40 promoter (fragment): SV40 enhancer and early promoter
   7127..7178    +  polyA_signal   SV40 poly(A) signal (fragment): SV40 polyadenylation signal
   7242..7258    -  protein_bind   lac operator: The lac repressor binds to the lac operator to inhibit transcription in E. coli. This inhibition can be relieved by adding lactose or isopropyl-β-D-thiogalactopyranoside (IPTG). lac repressor encoded by lacI
   7266..7296    -  promoter       lac promoter: promoter for the E. coli lac operon
   7311..7332    -  protein_bind   CAP binding site: CAP binding activates transcription in the presence of cAMP. E. coli catabolite activator protein
   7345..7437    -  CDS            lacI (fragment): lac repressor; lacI; The lac repressor binds to the lac operator to inhibit transcription in E. coli. This inhibition can be relieved by adding lactose or isopropyl-β-D-thiogalactopyranoside (IPTG).
   7620..8208    -  rep_origin     ori: high-copy-number ColE1/pMB1/pBR322/pUC origin of replication
   8379..9239    -  CDS            AmpR: β-lactamase; bla; confers resistance to ampicillin, carbenicillin, and related antibiotics
   9240..9344    -  promoter       AmpR promoter: bla
   9403..9455    -  misc_feature   bom (fragment): basis of mobility region from pBR322
   9610..306     +  enhancer       CMV enhancer (across the origin): human cytomegalovirus immediate early enhancer
>Addgene plasmid #183741 | Ki67 (8 repeats+LR)-mNeonGreen-IRESpuro2 | addgene full sequence | sequence record 367978 | Addgene NGS Result
CGCGTTACATAACTTACGGTAAATGGCCCGCCTGGCTGACCGCCCAACGACCCCCGCCCATTGACGTCAA
TAATGACGTATGTTCCCATAGTAACGCCAATAGGGACTTTCCATTGACGTCAATGGGTGGAGTATTTACG
GTAAACTGCCCACTTGGCAGTACATCAAGTGTATCATATGCCAAGTACGCCCCCTATTGACGTCAATGAC
GGTAAATGGCCCGCCTGGCATTATGCCCAGTACATGACCTTATGGGACTTTCCTACTTGGCAGTACATCT
ACGTATTAGTCATCGCTATTACCATGGTGATGCGGTTTTGGCAGTACATCAATGGGCGTGGATAGCGGTT
TGACTCACGGGGATTTCCAAGTCTCCACCCCATTGACGTCAATGGGAGTTTGTTTTGGCACCAAAATCAA
CGGGACTTTCCAAAATGTCGTAACAACTCCGCCCCATTGACGCAAATGGGCGGTAGGCGTGTACGGTGGG
AGGTCTATATAAGCAGAGCTGGTTTAGTGAACCGTCAGATCCGCTAGCGCTACCGGACTCAGATCTCGAG
CTCAAGCTTCGAAATGACCGATGACAAAATCACAGAAGTATCCTGCAAATCTCCACAACCAGACCCAGTC
AAAACCCCAACAAGCTCCAAGCAACGACTCAAGATATCCTTGGGGAAAGTAGGTGTGAAAGAAGAGGTCC
TACCAGTCGGCAAGCTCACACAGACGTCAGGGAAGACCACACAGACACACAGAGAGACAGCAGGAGATGG
AAAGAGCATCAAAGCGTTTAAGGAATCTGCAAAGCAGATGCTGGACCCAGCAAACTATGGAACTGGGATG
GAGAGGTGGCCAAGAACACCTAAGGAAGAGGCCCAATCACTAGAAGACCTGGCCGGCTTCAAAGAGCTCT
TCCAGACACCAGACCACACTGAGGAATCAACAACTGATGACAAAACTACCAAAATAGCCTGCAAATCTCC
ACCACCAGAATCAATGGACACTCCAACAAGCACAAGGAGGCGGCCCAAAACACCTTTGGGGAAAAGGGAT
ATAGTGGAAGAGCTCTCAGCCCTGAAGCAGCTCACACAGACCACACACACAGACAAAGTACCAGGAGATG
AGGATAAAGGCATCAACGTGTTCAGGGAAACTGCAAAACAGAAACTGGACCCAGCAGCAAGTGTAACTGG
TAGCAAGAGGCAGCCAAGAACTCCTAAGGGAAAAGCCCAACCCCTAGAAGACTTGGCTGGCTTGAAAGAG
CTCTTCCAGACACCAATATGCACTGACAAGCCCACGACTCATGAGAAAACTACCAAAATAGCCTGCAGAT
CTCCACAACCAGACCCAGTGGGTACCCCAACAATCTTCAAGCCACAGTCCAAGAGAAGTCTCAGGAAAGC
AGACGTAGAGGAAGAATCCTTAGCACTCAGGAAACGAACACCATCAGTAGGGAAAGCTATGGACACACCC
AAACCAGCAGGAGGTGATGAGAAAGACATGAAAGCATTTATGGGAACTCCAGTGCAGAAATTGGACCTGC
CAGGAAATTTACCTGGCAGCAAAAGATGGCCACAAACTCCTAAGGAAAAGGCCCAGGCTCTAGAAGACCT
GGCTGGCTTCAAAGAGCTCTTCCAGACACCAGGCACTGACAAGCCCACGACTGATGAGAAAACTACCAAA
ATAGCCTGCAAATCTCCACAACCAGACCCAGTGGACACCCCAGCAAGCACAAAGCAACGGCCCAAGAGAA
ACCTCAGGAAAGCAGACGTAGAGGAAGAATTTTTAGCACTCAGGAAACGAACACCATCAGCAGGCAAAGC
CATGGACACACCAAAACCAGCAGTAAGTGATGAGAAAAATATCAACACATTTGTGGAAACTCCAGTGCAG
AAACTGGACCTGCTAGGAAATTTACCTGGCAGCAAGAGACAGCCACAGACTCCTAAGGAAAAGGCTGAGG
CTCTAGAGGACCTGGTTGGCTTCAAAGAACTCTTCCAGACACCAGGTCACACTGAGGAATCAATGACTGA
TGACAAAATCACAGAAGTATCCTGTAAATCTCCACAGCCAGAGTCATTCAAAACCTCAAGAAGCTCCAAG
CAAAGGCTCAAGATACCCCTGGTGAAAGTGGACATGAAAGAAGAGCCCCTAGCAGTCAGCAAGCTCACAC
GGACATCAGGGGAGACTACGCAAACACACACAGAGCCAACAGGAGATAGTAAGAGCATCAAAGCGTTTAA
GGAGTCTCCAAAGCAGATCCTGGACCCAGCAGCAAGTGTAACTGGTAGCAGGAGGCAGCTGAGAACTCGT
AAGGAAAAGGCCCGTGCTCTAGAAGACCTGGTTGACTTCAAAGAGCTCTTCTCAGCACCAGGTCACACTG
AAGAGTCAATGACTATTGACAAAAACACAAAAATTCCCTGCAAATCTCCCCCACCAGAACTAACAGACAC
TGCCACGAGCACAAAGAGATGCCCCAAGACACGTCCCAGGAAAGAAGTAAAAGAGGAGCTCTCAGCAGTT
GAGAGGCTCACGCAAACATCAGGGCAAAGCACACACACACACAAAGAACCAGCAAGCGGTGATGAGGGCA
TCAAAGTATTGAAGCAACGTGCAAAGAAGAAACCAAACCCAGTAGAAGAGGAACCCAGCAGGAGAAGGCC
AAGAGCACCTAAGGAAAAGGCCCAACCCCTGGAAGACCTGGCCGGCTTCACAGAGCTCTCTGAAACATCA
GGTCACACTCAGGAATCACTGACTGCTGGCAAAGCCACTAAAATACCCTGCGAATCTCCCCCACTAGAAG
TGGTAGACACCACAGCAAGCACAAAGAGGCATCTCAGGACACGTGTGCAGAAGGTACAAGTAAAAGAAGA
GCCTTCAGCAGTCAAGTTCACACAAACATCAGGGGAAACCACGGATGCAGACAAAGAACCAGCAGGTGAA
GATAAAGGCATCAAAGCATTGAAGGAATCTGCAAAACAGACACCGGCTCCAGCAGCAAGTGTAACTGGCA
GCAGGAGACGGCCAAGAGCACCCAGGGAAAGTGCCCAAGCCATAGAAGACCTAGCTGGCTTCAAAGACCC
AGCAGCAGGTCACACTGAAGAATCAATGACTGATGACAAAACCACTAAAATACCCTGCAAATCATCACCA
GAACTAGAAGACACCGCAACAAGCTCAAAGAGACGGCCCAGGACACGTGCCCAGAAAGTAGAAGTGAAGG
AGGAGCTGTTAGCAGTTGGCAAGCTCACACAAACCTCAGGGGAGACCACGCACACCGACAAAGAGCCGGT
AGGTGAGGGCAAAGGCACGAAAGCATTTAAGCAACCTGCAAAGCGGAAGCTGGACGCAGAAGATGTAATT
GGCAGCAGGAGACAGCCAAGAGCACCTAAGGAAAAGGCCCAACCCCTGGAAGATCTGGCCAGCTTCCAAG
AGCTCTCTCAAACACCAGGCCACACTGAGGAACTGGCAAATGGTGCTGCTGATAGCTTTACAAGCGCTCC
AAAGCAAACACCTGACAGTGGAAAACCTCTAAAAATATCCAGAAGAGTTCTTCGGGCCCCTAAAGTAGAA
CCCGTGGGAGACGTGGTAAGCACCAGAGACCCTGTAAAATCACAAAGCAAAAGCAACACTTCCCTGCCCC
CACTGCCCTTCAAGAGGGGAGGTGGCAAAGATGGAAGCGTCACGGGAACCAAGAGGTTGCGCTGCATGCC
AGCACCAGAGGAAATTGTGGAGGAGCTGCCAGCCAGCAAGAAGCAGAGGGTTGCTCCCAGGGCAAGAGGC
AAATCATCCGAACCCGTGGTCATCATGAAGAGAAGTTTGAGGACTTCTGCAAAAAGAATTGAACCTGCGG
AAGAGCTGAACAGCAACGACATGAAAACCAACAAAGAGGAACACAAATTACAAGACTCGGTCCCTGAAAA
TAAGGGAATATCCCTGCGCTCCAGACGCCAAAATAAGACTGAGGCAGAACAGCAAATAACTGAGGTCTTT
GTATTAGCAGAAAGAATAGAAATAAACAGAAATGAAAAGAAGCCCATGAAGACCTCCCCAGAGATGGACA
TTCAGAATCCAGATGATGGAGCCCGGAAACCCATACCTAGAGACAAAGTCACTGAGAACAAAAGGTGCTT
GAGGTCTGCTAGACAGAATGAGAGCTCCCAGCCTAAGGTGGCAGAGGAGAGCGGAGGGCAGAAGAGTGCG
AAGGTTCTCATGCAGAATCAGAAAGGGAAAGGAGAAGCAGGAAATTCAGACTCCATGTGCCTGAGATCAA
GAAAGACAAAAAGCCAGCCTGCAGCAAGCACTTTGGAGAGCAAATCTGTGCAGAGAGTAACGCGGAGTGT
CAAGAGGTGTGCAGAAAATCCAAAGAAGGCTGAGGACAATGTGTGTGTCAAGAAAATAAGAACCAGAAGT
CATAGGGACAGTGAAGATATTTGGGATCCTATGGTGAGCAAGGGCGAGGAGGATAACATGGCCTCTCTCC
CAGCGACACATGAGTTACACATCTTTGGCTCCATCAACGGTGTGGACTTTGACATGGTGGGTCAGGGCAC
CGGCAATCCAAATGATGGTTATGAGGAGTTAAACCTGAAGTCCACCAAGGGTGACCTCCAGTTCTCCCCC
TGGATTCTGGTCCCTCATATCGGGTATGGCTTCCATCAGTACCTGCCCTACCCTGACGGGATGTCGCCTT
TCCAGGCCGCCATGGTAGATGGCTCCGGATACCAAGTCCATCGCACAATGCAGTTTGAAGATGGTGCCTC
CCTTACTGTTAACTACCGCTACACCTACGAGGGAAGCCACATCAAAGGAGAGGCCCAGGTGAAGGGGACT
GGTTTCCCTGCTGACGGTCCTGTGATGACCAACTCGCTGACCGCTGCGGACTGGTGCAGGTCGAAGAAGA
CTTACCCCAACGACAAAACCATCATCAGTACCTTTAAGTGGAGTTACACCACTGGAAATGGCAAGCGCTA
CCGGAGCACTGCGCGGACCACCTACACCTTTGCCAAGCCAATGGCGGCTAACTATCTGAAGAACCAGCCG
ATGTACGTGTTCCGTAAGACGGAGCTCAAGCACTCCAAGACCGAGCTCAACTTCAAGGAGTGGCAAAAGG
CCTTTACCGATGTGATGGGCATGGACGAGCTGTACAAGTAAGCGGCCGCATAGATAACTGATCCAGTGTG
CTGGAATTAATTCGCTGTCTGCGAGGGCCAGCTGTTGGGGTGAGTACTCCCTCTCAAAAGCGGGCATGAC
TTCTGCGCTAAGATTGTCAGTTTCCAAAAACGAGGAGGATTTGATATTCACCTGGCCCGCGGTGATGCCT
TTGAGGGTGGCCGCGTCCATCTGGTCAGAAAAGACAATCTTTTTGTTGTCAAGCTTGAGGTGTGGCAGGC
TTGAGATCTGGCCATACACTTGAGTGACAATGACATCCACTTTGCCTTTCTCTCCACAGGTGTCCACTCC
CAGGTCCAACTGCAGGTCGAGCATGCATCTAGGGCGGCCAATTCCGCCCCTCTCCCCCCCCCCCTCTCCC
TCCCCCCCCCCTAACGTTACTGGCCGAAGCCGCTTGGAATAAGGCCGGTGTGCGTTTGTCTATATGTTAT
TTTCCACCATATTGCCGTCTTTTGGCAATGTGAGGGCCCGGAAACCTGGCCCTGTCTTCTTGACGAGCAT
TCCTAGGGGTCTTTCCCCTCTCGCCAAAGGAATGCAAGGTCTGTTGAATGTCGTGAAGGAAGCAGTTCCT
CTGGAAGCTTCTTGAAGACAAACAACGTCTGTAGCGACCCTTTGCAGGCAGCGGAACCCCCCACCTGGCG
ACAGGTGCCTCTGCGGCCAAAAGCCACGTGTATAAGATACACCTGCAAAGGCGGCACAACCCCAGTGCCA
CGTTGTGAGTTGGATAGTTGTGGAAAGAGTCAAATGGCTCTCCTCAAGCGTATTCAACAAGGGGCTGAAG
GATGCCCAGAAGGTACCCCATTGTATGGGATCTGATCTGGGGCCTCGGTGCACATGCTTTACATGTGTTT
AGTCGAGGTTAAAAAAACGTCTAGGCCCCCCGAACCACGGGGACGTGGTTTTCCTTTGAAAAACACGATG
ATAAGCTTGCCACAACCCACAAGGAGACGACCTTCCATGACCGAGTACAAGCCCACGGTGCGCCTCGCCA
CCCGCGACGACGTCCCCCGGGCCGTACGCACCCTCGCCGCCGCGTTCGCCGACTACCCCGCCACGCGCCA
CACCGTCGACCCGGACCGCCACATCGAGCGGGTCACCGAGCTGCAAGAACTCTTCCTCACGCGCGTCGGG
CTCGACATCGGCAAGGTGTGGGTCGCGGACGACGGCGCCGCGGTGGCGGTCTGGACCACGCCGGAGAGCG
TCGAAGCGGGGGCGGTGTTCGCCGAGATCGGCCCGCGCATGGCCGAGTTGAGCGGTTCCCGGCTGGCCGC
GCAGCAACAGATGGAAGGCCTCCTGGCGCCGCACCGGCCCAAGGAGCCCGCGTGGTTCCTGGCCACCGTC
GGCGTCTCGCCCGACCACCAGGGCAAGGGTCTGGGCAGCGCCGTCGTGCTCCCCGGAGTGGAGGCGGCCG
AGCGCGCCGGGGTGCCCGCCTTCCTGGAGACCTCCGCGCCCCGCAACCTCCCCTTCTACGAGCGGCTCGG
CTTCACCGTCACCGCCGACGTCGAGGTGCCCGAAGGACCGCGCACCTGGTGCATGACCCGCAAGCCCGGT
GCCTGACGCCCGCCCCACGACCCGCAGCGCCCGACCGAAAGGAGCGCACGACCCCATGGCTCCGACCGAA
GCCACCCGGGGCGGCCCCGCCGACCCCGCACCCGCCCCCGAGGCCCACCGACTCTAGAGCTCGCTGATCA
GCCTCGACTGTGCCTTCTAGTTGCCAGCCATCTGTTGTTTGCCCCTCCCCCGTGCCTTCCTTGACCCTGG
AAGGTGCCACTCCCACTGTCCTTTCCTAATAAAATGAGGAAATTGCATCGCATTGTCTGAGTAGGTGTCA
TTCTATTCTGGGGGGTGGGGTGGGGCAGGACAGCAAGGGGGAGGATTGGGAAGACAATAGCAGGCATGCT
GGGGATGCGGTGGGCTCTATGGCTTCTGAGGCGGAAAGAACCAGCTGGGGCTCGAGTGCATTCTAGTTGT
GGTTTGTCCAAACTCATCAATGTATCTTATCATGTCTGTATACCGTCGACCTCTAGCTAGAGCTTGGCGT
AATCATGGTCATAGCTGTTTCCTGTGTGAAATTGTTATCCGCTCACAATTCCACACAACATACGAGCCGG
AAGCATAAAGTGTAAAGCCTGGGGTGCCTAATGAGTGAGCTAACTCACATTAATTGCGTTGCGCTCACTG
CCCGCTTTCCAGTCGGGAAACCTGTCGTGCCAGCTGCATTAATGAATCGGCCAACGCGCGGGGAGAGGCG
GTTTGCGTATTGGGCGCTCTTCCGCTTCCTCGCTCACTGACTCGCTGCGCTCGGTCGTTCGGCTGCGGCG
AGCGGTATCAGCTCACTCAAAGGCGGTAATACGGTTATCCACAGAATCAGGGGATAACGCAGGAAAGAAC
ATGTGAGCAAAAGGCCAGCAAAAGGCCAGGAACCGTAAAAAGGCCGCGTTGCTGGCGTTTTTCCATAGGC
TCCGCCCCCCTGACGAGCATCACAAAAATCGACGCTCAAGTCAGAGGTGGCGAAACCCGACAGGACTATA
AAGATACCAGGCGTTTCCCCCTGGAAGCTCCCTCGTGCGCTCTCCTGTTCCGACCCTGCCGCTTACCGGA
TACCTGTCCGCCTTTCTCCCTTCGGGAAGCGTGGCGCTTTCTCATAGCTCACGCTGTAGGTATCTCAGTT
CGGTGTAGGTCGTTCGCTCCAAGCTGGGCTGTGTGCACGAACCCCCCGTTCAGCCCGACCGCTGCGCCTT
ATCCGGTAACTATCGTCTTGAGTCCAACCCGGTAAGACACGACTTATCGCCACTGGCAGCAGCCACTGGT
AACAGGATTAGCAGAGCGAGGTATGTAGGCGGTGCTACAGAGTTCTTGAAGTGGTGGCCTAACTACGGCT
ACACTAGAAGAACAGTATTTGGTATCTGCGCTCTGCTGAAGCCAGTTACCTTCGGAAAAAGAGTTGGTAG
CTCTTGATCCGGCAAACAAACCACCGCTGGTAGCGGTGGTTTTTTTGTTTGCAAGCAGCAGATTACGCGC
AGAAAAAAAGGATCTCAAGAAGATCCTTTGATCTTTTCTACGGGGTCTGACGCTCAGTGGAACGAAAACT
CACGTTAAGGGATTTTGGTCATGAGATTATCAAAAAGGATCTTCACCTAGATCCTTTTAAATTAAAAATG
AAGTTTTAAATCAATCTAAAGTATATATGAGTAAACTTGGTCTGACAGTTACCAATGCTTAATCAGTGAG
GCACCTATCTCAGCGATCTGTCTATTTCGTTCATCCATAGTTGCCTGACTCCCCGTCGTGTAGATAACTA
CGATACGGGAGGGCTTACCATCTGGCCCCAGTGCTGCAATGATACCGCGAGACCCACGCTCACCGGCTCC
AGATTTATCAGCAATAAACCAGCCAGCCGGAAGGGCCGAGCGCAGAAGTGGTCCTGCAACTTTATCCGCC
TCCATCCAGTCTATTAATTGTTGCCGGGAAGCTAGAGTAAGTAGTTCGCCAGTTAATAGTTTGCGCAACG
TTGTTGCCATTGCTACAGGCATCGTGGTGTCACGCTCGTCGTTTGGTATGGCTTCATTCAGCTCCGGTTC
CCAACGATCAAGGCGAGTTACATGATCCCCCATGTTGTGCAAAAAAGCGGTTAGCTCCTTCGGTCCTCCG
ATCGTTGTCAGAAGTAAGTTGGCCGCAGTGTTATCACTCATGGTTATGGCAGCACTGCATAATTCTCTTA
CTGTCATGCCATCCGTAAGATGCTTTTCTGTGACTGGTGAGTACTCAACCAAGTCATTCTGAGAATAGTG
TATGCGGCGACCGAGTTGCTCTTGCCCGGCGTCAATACGGGATAATACCGCGCCACATAGCAGAACTTTA
AAAGTGCTCATCATTGGAAAACGTTCTTCGGGGCGAAAACTCTCAAGGATCTTACCGCTGTTGAGATCCA
GTTCGATGTAACCCACTCGTGCACCCAACTGATCTTCAGCATCTTTTACTTTCACCAGCGTTTCTGGGTG
AGCAAAAACAGGAAGGCAAAATGCCGCAAAAAAGGGAATAAGGGCGACACGGAAATGTTGAATACTCATA
CTCTTCCTTTTTCAATATTATTGAAGCATTTATCAGGGTTATTGTCTCATGAGCGGATACATATTTGAAT
GTATTTAGAAAAATAAACAAATAGGGGTTCCGCGCACATTTCCCCGAAAAGTGCCACCTGACGTCGACGG
ATCGGGAGATCTCCCGATCCCCTATGGTGCACTCTCAGTACAATCTGCTCTGATGCCGCATAGTTAAGCC
AGTATCTGCTCCCTGCTTGTGTGTTGGAGGTCGCTGAGTAGTGCGCGAGCAAAATTTAAGCTACAACAAG
GCAAGGCTTGACCGACAATTGCATGAAGAATCTGCTTAGGGTTAGGCGTTTTGCGCTGCTTCGCGATGTA
CGGGCCAGATATACGCGTTGACATTGATTATTGACTAGTTATTAATAGTAATCAATTACGGGGTCATTAG
TTCATAGCCCATATATGGAGTTC
